>Addgene plasmid #19490 | pcDNA5/FRT/TO GFP DNAK | depositor full sequence | sequence record 9126 | Author sequence
AGCTTGCCACCATGGTGAGCAAGGGCGAGGAGCTGTTCACCGGGGTGGTGCCCATCCTGGTCGAGCTGGA
CGGCGACGTAAACGGCCACAAGTTCAGCGTGTCCGGCGAGGGCGAGGGCGATGCCACCTACGGCAAGCTG
ACCCTGAAGTTCATCTGCACCACCGGCAAGCTGCCCGTGCCCTGGCCCACCCTCGTGACCACCCTGACCT
ACGGCGTGCAGTGCTTCAGCCGCTACCCCGACCACATGAAGCAGCACGACTTCTTCAAGTCCGCCATGCC
CGAAGGCTACGTCCAGGAGCGCACCATCTTCTTCAAGGACGACGGCAACTACAAGACCCGCGCCGAGGTG
AAGTTCGAGGGCGACACCCTGGTGAACCGCATCGAGCTGAAGGGCATCGACTTCAAGGAGGACGGCAACA
TCCTGGGGCACAAGCTGGAGTACAACTACAACAGCCACAACGTCTATATCATGGCCGACAAGCAGAAGAA
CGGCATCAAGGTGAACTTCAAGATCCGCCACAACATCGAGGACGGCAGCGTGCAGCTCGCCGACCACTAC
CAGCAGAACACCCCCATCGGCGACGGCCCCGTGCTGCTGCCCGACAACCACTACCTGAGCACCCAGTCCG
CCCTGAGCAAAGACCCCAACGAGAAGCGCGATCACATGGTCCTGCTGGAGTTCGTGACCGCCGCCGGGAT
CACTCTCGGCATGGACGAGCTGTACAAGGGATCCACCATGGGTAAAATAATTGGTATCGACCTGGGTACT
ACCAACTCTTGTGTAGCGATTATGGATGGCACCACTCCTCGCGTGCTGGAGAACGCCGAAGGCGATCGCA
CCACGCCTTCTATCATTGCCTATACCCAGGATGGTGAAACTCTAGTTGGTCAGCCGGCTAAACGTCAGGC
AGTGACGAACCCGCAAAACACTCTGTTTGCGATTAAACGCCTGATTGGTCGCCGCTTCCAGGACGAAGAA
GTACAGCGTGATGTTTCCATCATGCCGTTCAAAATTATTGCTGCTGATAACGGCGACGCATGGGTCGAAG
TTAAAGGCCAGAAAATGGCACCGCCGCAGATTTCTGCTGAAGTGCTGAAAAAAATGAAGAAAACCGCTGA
AGATTACCTGGGTGAACCGGTAACTGAAGCTGTTATCACCGTACCGGCATACTTTAACGATGCTCAGCGT
CAGGCAACCAAAGACGCAGGCCGTATCGCTGGTCTGGAAGTAAAACGTATCATCAACGAACCGACCGCAG
CTGCGCTGGCTTACGGTCTGGACAAAGGCACTGGCAACCGTACTATCGCGGTTTATGACCTGGGTGGTGG
TACTTTCGATATTTCTATTATCGAAATCGACGAAGTTGACGGCGAAAAAACCTTCGAAGTTCTGGCAACC
AACGGTGATACCCACCTGGGGGGTGAAGACTTCGACAGCCGTCTGATCAACTATCTGGTTGAAGAATTCA
AGAAAGATCAGGGCATTGACCTGCGCAACGATCCGCTGGCAATGCAGCGCCTGAAAGAAGCGGCAGAAAA
AGCGAAAATCGAACTGTCTTCCGCTCAGCAGACCGACGTTAACCTGCCATACATCACTGCAGACGCGACC
GGTCCGAAACACATGAACATCAAAGTGACTCGTGCGAAACTGGAAAGCCTGGTTGAAGATCTGGTAAACC
GTTCCATTGAGCCGCTGAAAGTTGCACTGCAGGACGCTGGCCTGTCCGTATCTGATATCGACGACGTTAT
CCTCGTTGGTGGTCAGACTCGTATGCCAATGGTTCAGAAGAAAGTTGCTGAGTTCTTTGGTAAAGAGCCG
CGTAAAGACGTTAACCCGGACGAAGCTGTAGCAATCGGTGCTGCTGTTCAGGGTGGTGTTCTGACTGGTG
ACGTAAAAGACGTACTGCTGCTGGACGTTACCCCGCTGTCTCTGGGTATCGAAACCATGGGCGGTGTGAT
GACGACGCTGATCGCGAAAAACACCACTATCCCGACCAAGCACAGCCAGGTGTTCTCTACCGCTGAAGAC
AACCAGTCTGCGGTAACCATCCATGTGCTGCAGGGTGAACGTAAACGTGCGGCTGATAACAAATCTCTGG
GTCAGTTCAACCTAGATGGTATCAACCCGGCACCGCGCGGCATGCCGCAGATCGAAGTTACCTTCGATAT
CGATGCTGACGGTATCCTGCACGTTTCCGCGAAAGATAAAAACAGCGGTAAAGAGCAGAAGATCACCATC
AAGGCTTCTTCTGGT
[288 nt withheld, positions 2256-2543]
CAGCAGCAACATGCCCAGCAGCAGACTGCCGGTGCTGATGCTTCTGCAAACAACGCGAAAGATGACGATG
TTGTCGACGCTGAATTTGAAGAAGTCAAAGACAAAAAATAATCGCCCTATAAACGGGTAATTATACTGAC
ACGGGGCGGCCGCTCGAGTCTAGAGGGCCCGTTTAAACCCGCTGATCAGCCTCGACTGTGCCTTCTAGTT
GCCAGCCATCTGTTGTTTGCCCCTCCCCCGTGCCTTCCTTGACCCTGGAAGGTGCCACTCCCACTGTCCT
TTCCTAATAAAATGAGGAAATTGCATCGCATTGTCTGAGTAGGTGTCATTCTATTCTGGGGGGTGGGGTG
GGGCAGGACAGCAAGGGGGAGGATTGGGAAGACAATAGCAGGCATGCTGGGGATGCGGTGGGCTCTATGG
CTTCTGAGGCGGAAAGAACCAGCTGGGGCTCTAGGGGGTATCCCC
[124 nt withheld, positions 3009-3132]
C
[91 nt withheld, positions 3134-3224]
AGGGTGATGGTTCACGTACCTAGAAGTTCCTATTCCGAAGTTCCTATTCTCTAGAAAGTATAGGAACTTC
CTTGGCCAAAAAGCCTGAACTCACCGCGACGTCTGTCGAGAAGTTTCTGATCGAAAAGTTCGACAGCGTC
TCCGACCTGATGCAGCTCTCGGAGGGCGAAGAATCTCGTGCTTTCAGCTTCGATGTAGGAGGGCGTGGAT
ATGTCCTGCGGGTAAATAGCTGCGCCGATGGTTTCTACAAAGATCGTTATGTTTATCGGCACTTTGCATC
GGCCGCGCTCCCGATTCCGGAAGTGCTTGACATTGGGGAATTCAGCGAGAGCCTGACCTATTGCATCTCC
CGCCGTGCACAGGGTGTCACGTTGCAAGACCTGCCTGAAACCGAACTGCCCGCTGTTCTGCAGCCGGTCG
CGGAGGCCATGGATGCGATCGCTGCGGCCGATCTTAGCCAGACGAGCGGGTTCGGCCCATTCGGACCGCA
AGGAATCGGTCAATACACTACATGGCGTGATTTCATATGCGCGATTGCTGATCCCCATGTGTATCACTGG
CAAACTGTGATGGACGACACCGTCAGTGCGTCCGTCGCGCAGGCTCTCGATGAGCTGATGCTTTGGGCCG
AGGACTGCCCCGAAGTCCGGCACCTCGTGCACGCGGATTTCGGCTCCAACAATGTCCTGACGGACAATGG
CCGCATAACAGCGGTCATTGACTGGAGCGAGGCGATGTTCGGGGATTCCCAATACGAGGTCGCCAACATC
TTCTTCTGGAGGCCGTGGTTGGCTTGTATGGAGCAGCAGACGCGCTACTTCGAGCGGAGGCATCCGGAGC
TTGCAGGATCGCCGCGGCTCCGGGCGTATATGCTCCGCATTGGTCTTGACCAACTCTATCAGAGCTTGGT
TGACGGCAATTTCGATGATGCAGCTTGGGCGCAGGGTCGATGCGACGCAATCGTCCGATCCGGAGCCGGG
ACTGTCGGGCGTACACAAATCGCCCGCAGAAGCGCGGCCGTCTGGACCGATGGCTGTGTAGAAGTACTCG
CCGATAGTGGAAACCGACGCCCCAGCACTCGTCCGAGGGCAAAGGAATAGCACGTACTACGAGATTTCGA
TTCCACCGCCGCCTTCTATGAAAGGTTGGGCTTCGGAATCGTTTTCCGGGACGCCGGCTGGATGATCCTC
CAGCGCGGGGATCTCATGCTGGAGTTCTTCGCCCACCCCAACTTGTTTATTGCAGCTTATAATGGTTACA
AATAAAGCAATAGCATCACAAATTTCACAAATAAAGCATTTTTTTCACTGCATTCTAGTTGTGGTTTGTC
CAAACTCATCAATGTATCTTATCATGTCTGTATACCGTCGACCTCTAGCTAGAGCTTGGCGTAATCATGG
TCATAGCTGTTTCCTGTGTGAAATTGTTATCCGCTCACAATTCCACACAACATACGAGCCGGAAGCATAA
AGTGTAAAGCCTGGGGTGCCTAATGAGTGAGCTAACTCACATTAATTGCGTTGCGCTCACTGCCCGCTTT
CCAGTCGGGAAACCTGTCGTGCCAGCTGCATTAATGAATCGGCCAACGCGCGGGGAGAGGCGGTTTGCGT
ATTGGGCGCTCTTCCGCTTCCTCGCTCACTGACTCGCTGCGCTCGGTCGTTCGGCTGCGGCGAGCGGTAT
CAGCTCACTCAAAGGCGGTAATACGGTTATCCACAGAATCAGGGGATAACGCAGGAAAGAACATGTGAGC
AAAAGGCCAGCAAAAGGCCAGGAACCGTAAAAAGGCCGCGTTGCTGGCGTTTTTCCATAGGCTCCGCCCC
CCTGACGAGCATCACAAAAATCGACGCTCAAGTCAGAGGTGGCGAAACCCGACAGGACTATAAAGATACC
AGGCGTTTCCCCCTGGAAGCTCCCTCGTGCGCTCTCCTGTTCCGACCCTGCCGCTTACCGGATACCTGTC
CGCCTTTCTCCCTTCGGGAAGCGTGGCGCTTTCTCATAGCTCACGCTGTAGGTATCTCAGTTCGGTGTAG
GTCGTTCGCTCCAAGCTGGGCTGTGTGCACGAACCCCCCGTTCAGCCCGACCGCTGCGCCTTATCCGGTA
ACTATCGTCTTGAGTCCAACCCGGTAAGACACGACTTATCGCCACTGGCAGCAGCCACTGGTAACAGGAT
TAGCAGAGCGAGGTATGTAGGCGGTGCTACAGAGTTCTTGAAGTGGTGGCCTAACTACGGCTACACTAGA
AGAACAGTATTTGGTATCTGCGCTCTGCTGAAGCCAGTTACCTTCGGAAAAAGAGTTGGTAGCTCTTGAT
CCGGCAAACAAACCACCGCTGGTAGCGGTGGTTTTTTTGTTTGCAAGCAGCAGATTACGCGCAGAAAAAA
AGGATCTCAAGAAGATCCTTTGATCTTTTCTACGGGGTCTGACGCTCAGTGGAACGAAAACTCACGTTAA
GGGATTTTGGTCATGAGATTATCAAAAAGGATCTTCACCTAGATCCTTTTAAATTAAAAATGAAGTTTTA
AATCAATCTAAAGTATATATGAGTAAACTTGGTCTGACAGTTACCAATGCTTAATCAGTGAGGCACCTAT
CTCAGCGATCTGTCTATTTCGTTCATCCATAGTTGCCTGACTCCCCGTCGTGTAGATAACTACGATACGG
GAGGGCTTACCATCTGGCCCCAGTGCTGCAATGATACCGCGAGACCCACGCTCACCGGCTCCAGATTTAT
CAGCAATAAACCAGCCAGCCGGAAGGGCCGAGCGCAGAAGTGGTCCTGCAACTTTATCCGCCTCCATCCA
GTCTATTAATTGTTGCCGGGAAGCTAGAGTAAGTAGTTCGCCAGTTAATAGTTTGCGCAACGTTGTTGCC
ATTGCTACAGGCATCGTGGTGTCACGCTCGTCGTTTGGTATGGCTTCATTCAGCTCCGGTTCCCAACGAT
CAAGGCGAGTTACATGATCCCCCATGTTGTGCAAAAAAGCGGTTAGCTCCTTCGGTCCTCCGATCGTTGT
CAGAAGTAAGTTGGCCGCAGTGTTATCACTCATGGTTATGGCAGCACTGCATAATTCTCTTACTGTCATG
CCATCCGTAAGATGCTTTTCTGTGACTGGTGAGTACTCAACCAAGTCATTCTGAGAATAGTGTATGCGGC
GACCGAGTTGCTCTTGCCCGGCGTCAATACGGGATAATACCGCGCCACATAGCAGAACTTTAAAAGTGCT
CATCATTGGAAAACGTTCTTCGGGGCGAAAACTCTCAAGGATCTTACCGCTGTTGAGATCCAGTTCGATG
TAACCCACTCGTGCACCCAACTGATCTTCAGCATCTTTTACTTTCACCAGCGTTTCTGGGTGAGCAAAAA
CAGGAAGGCAAAATGCCGCAAAAAAGGGAATAAGGGCGACACGGAAATGTTGAATACTCATACTCTTCCT
TTTTCAATATTATTGAAGCATTTATCAGGGTTATTGTCTCATGAGCGGATACATATTTGAATGTATTTAG
AAAAATAAACAAATAGGGGTTCCGCGCACATTTCCCCGAAAAGTGCCACCTGACGTCGACGGATCGGGAG
ATCTCCCGATCCCCTATGGTGCACTCTCAGTACAATCTGCTCTGATGCCGCATAGTTAAGCCAGTATCTG
CTCCCTGCTTGTGTGTTGGAGGTCGCTGAGTAGTGCGCGAGCAAAATTTAAGCTACAACAAGGCAAGGCT
TGACCGACAATTGCATGAAGAATCTGCTTAGGGTTAGGCGTTTTGCGCTGCTTCGCGATGTACGGGCCAG
ATATACGCGTTGACATTGATTATTGACTAGTTATTAATAGTAATCAATTACGGGGTCATTAGTTCATAGC
CCATATATGGAGTTCCGCGTTACATAACTTACGGTAAATGGCCCGCCTGGCTGACCGCCCAACGACCCCC
GCCCATTGACGTCAATAATGACGTATGTTCCCATAGTAACGCCAATAGGGACTTTCCATTGACGTCAATG
GGTGGAGTATTTACGGTAAACTGCCCACTTGGCAGTACATCAAGTGTATCATATGCCAAGTACGCCCCCT
ATTGACGTCAATGACGGTAAATGGCCCGCCTGGCATTATGCCCAGTACATGACCTTATGGGACTTTCCTA
CTTGGCAGTACATCTACGTATTAGTCATCGCTATTACCATGGTGATGCGGTTTTGGCAGTACATCAATGG
GCGTGGATAGCGGTTTGACTCACGGGGATTTCCAAGTCTCCACCCCATTGACGTCAATGGGAGTTTGTTT
TGGCACCAAAATCAACGGGACTTTCCAAAATGTCGTAACAACTCCGCCCCATTGACGCAAATGGGCGGTA
GGCGTGTACGGTGGGAGGTCTATATAAGCAGAGCTCTCCCTATCAGTGATAGAGATCTCCCTATCAGTGA
TAGAGATCGTCGACGAGCTCGTTTAGTGAACCGTCAGATCGCCTGGAGACGCCATCCACGCTGTTTTGAC
CTCCATAGAAGACACCGGGACCGATCCAGCCTCCGGACTCTAGCGTTTAAACTTA
Features (pLannotate 1.2.2; 22 found; start..end, strand, type, name):
     12..728     +  CDS            EGFP: EGFP is a basic (constitutively fluorescent) green fluorescent protein published in 1996, derived from Aequorea victoria. It is reported to be a rapidly-maturing weak dimer with moderate acid sensitivity.
    738..2651    +  CDS            dnaK (sequence partly withheld): DNAK_ECOLI - Also known as groP, grpF, seg. Experimental evidence at protein level: Swiss-Prot protein existence level 1. Plays an essential role in the initiation of phage lambda DNA replication, where it acts in an ATP-dependent fashion with the DnaJ protein to release lambda O and P proteins from the preprimosomal complex. DnaK is also involved in chromosomal DNA replication, possibly through an analogous interaction with the DnaA protein. Also participates actively in the response to hyperosmotic shock. From Escherichia coli (strain K12).
   2739..2963    +  polyA_signal   bGH poly(A) signal: bovine growth hormone polyadenylation signal
   2967..2988    +  promoter       SV40 promoter (fragment): SV40 enhancer and early promoter
   3009..3242    +  rep_origin     f1 ori (fragment) (sequence partly withheld): f1 bacteriophage origin of replication; arrow indicates direction of (+) strand synthesis
   3247..3294    +  protein_bind   FRT: FLP-mediated recombination occurs in the 8-bp core sequence TCTAGAAA (Turan and Bode, 2011). FLP recombinase from the Saccharomyces cerevisiae 2μ plasmid
   3302..4324    +  CDS            HygR: aminoglycoside phosphotransferase from E. coli; aph(4)-Ia; confers resistance to hygromycin
   4334..4459    +  CDS            ble (fragment): BLE_KLEPN - Experimental evidence at protein level: Swiss-Prot protein existence level 1. Binding protein with a strong affinity to the bleomycin family of antibiotics. Binds to CL990; an antimitotic-antibiotic compound. From Klebsiella pneumoniae.
   4454..4575    +  polyA_signal   SV40 poly(A) signal: SV40 polyadenylation signal
   4648..4664    -  protein_bind   lac operator: The lac repressor binds to the lac operator to inhibit transcription in E. coli. This inhibition can be relieved by adding lactose or isopropyl-β-D-thiogalactopyranoside (IPTG). lac repressor encoded by lacI
   4672..4702    -  promoter       lac promoter: promoter for the E. coli lac operon
   4717..4738    -  protein_bind   CAP binding site: CAP binding activates transcription in the presence of cAMP. E. coli catabolite activator protein
   4751..4843    -  CDS            lacI (fragment): lac repressor; lacI; The lac repressor binds to the lac operator to inhibit transcription in E. coli. This inhibition can be relieved by adding lactose or isopropyl-β-D-thiogalactopyranoside (IPTG).
   5026..5614    -  rep_origin     ori: high-copy-number ColE1/pMB1/pBR322/pUC origin of replication
   5785..6645    -  CDS            AmpR: β-lactamase; bla; confers resistance to ampicillin, carbenicillin, and related antibiotics
   6646..6750    -  promoter       AmpR promoter: bla
   6809..6861    -  misc_feature   bom (fragment): basis of mobility region from pBR322
   7016..7395    +  enhancer       CMV enhancer: human cytomegalovirus immediate early enhancer
   7396..7599    +  promoter       CMV promoter: human cytomegalovirus (CMV) immediate early promoter
   7601..7620    +  promoter       PLtetO-1 promoter (fragment): modified phage lambda PL promoter with tet operator sites (Lutz and Bujard, 1997)
   7622..7641    +  promoter       PLtetO-1 promoter (fragment): modified phage lambda PL promoter with tet operator sites (Lutz and Bujard, 1997)
   7649..7682    +  promoter       TRE3GV promoter (fragment): 3rd-generation Tet-responsive promoter that can be activated by binding of Tet-On® 3G, optimized for retroviral and lentiviral vectors
