[The description below was written by a language model from this plasmid's Addgene catalogue record and pLannotate feature annotations shown in this document.]
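Description:
pcDNA5/FRT/TO GFP DNAK is a mammalian expression plasmid built on the Invitrogen pcDNA5/FRT/TO backbone, designed for tetracycline-regulated expression and FLP-mediated, site-specific genomic integration. It is propagated in E. coli as a high-copy plasmid through a ColE1/pUC-type origin with ampicillin selection (AmpR). A fragment of the f1 origin and remnants of lac regulatory sequence are also annotated in the backbone.

The payload is the E. coli molecular chaperone DnaK, the bacterial Hsp70 family member, cloned between BamHI and NotI sites and fused at its N-terminus to EGFP. In the circular sequence, the CMV enhancer and immediate early promoter lie directly upstream of the EGFP-dnaK reading frame. They are followed by two short elements that the annotation tool labels as tet-operator-containing promoter fragments, which correspond to the tandem tet operators of the "TO" design. In cells expressing the Tet repressor, transcription is held off until tetracycline or doxycycline is added. In cells lacking the repressor, the promoter is expected to act constitutively. A bGH polyadenylation signal terminates the transcript.

Downstream, an FRT site immediately precedes a hygromycin resistance gene with an SV40 poly(A) signal. No complete promoter is annotated in front of this gene. It therefore becomes expressed only after FLP recombinase inserts the plasmid into a compatible genomic FRT site that supplies a promoter, allowing hygromycin selection of isogenic stable lines.

The construct belongs to a chaperone expression library of HSPH/HSPA/DNAJ family members. The fluorescent tag allows the bacterial Hsp70 to be followed in mammalian cells. The depositor's general disclaimer about human reference RNA and polymorphisms applies to the library as a whole, and verification covered only the presence of the correct gene.
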