Addgene plasmid #19490: pcDNA5/FRT/TO GFP DNAK
Depositing lab: Harm Kampinga. Publication: Computational analysis of the human HSPH/HSPA/DNAJ family and cloning of a human HSPH/HSPA/DNAJ expression library. Hageman J, Kampinga HH. Cell Stress Chaperones. 2009 Jan;14(1):1-21. doi: 10.1007/s12192-008-0060-2. Epub 2008 Aug 7. PubMed 18686016.
Backbone
  Vector backbone: pcDNA5/FRT/TO
  Backbone manufacturer: Invitrogen
  Backbone size w/o insert (bp): 5137
  Vector type: Mammalian Expression
  Selectable markers: Hygromycin
Growth in bacteria
  Bacterial resistance: Ampicillin, 100 μg/mL
  Growth temperature: 37°C
  Growth strain: DH5alpha
  Copy number: High Copy
Gene/Insert
  Gene/Insert name: dnaK molecular chaperone DnaK (alt name: dnaK)
  Species: Escherichia coli HS
  Insert size (bp): 1928
  Tag / fusion protein: GFP (N terminal on insert)
  Cloning method: Restriction Enzyme; 5′ cloning site BamHI (not destroyed); 3′ cloning site NotI (not destroyed)
  Sequencing primers: 5′ LNCX; 3′ BGH-rev
Terms and licenses: Academic/Nonprofit Terms; Industry Terms: Not Available to Industry
Depositor comments: Part of the HSP70 gene family Disclaimer: For cloning the various HSP genes, the Stratagene reference RNA for cDNA synthesis was used and genes were amplified from this mixture that originates from 10 different cell lines from different somatic origin and ultimately coming from 10 different individuals. This strategy was used to maximize the chance for the presence of individual HSP transcripts. Users must be aware that this mixture thus represents 20 complete haploid genomes, meaning that for each individual gene there might be polymorphisms that could potentially have functional consequences. The library was sequence verified only for the presence of the correct gene.
How to cite: pcDNA5/FRT/TO GFP DNAK was a gift from Harm Kampinga (Addgene plasmid # 19490 ; http://n2t.net/addgene:19490 ; RRID:Addgene_19490)
