>Addgene plasmid #19490 | pcDNA5/FRT/TO GFP DNAK | addgene partial sequence | sequence record 25267 | 19490 with EGFP-C
CTCGGNTGGACGAGCTGTACAAGGGANCCACCATGGGTAAAATAATTGGTATCGACCTGGGTACTACCAA
CTCTTGTGTAGCGATTATGGATGGCACCACTCCTCGCGTGCTGGAGAACGCCGAAGGCGATCGCACCACG
CCTTCTATCATTGCCTATACCCAGGATGGTGAAACTCTAGTTGGTCAGCCGGCTAAACGTCAGGCAGTGA
CGAACCCGCAAAACACTCTGTTTGCGATTAAACGCCTGATTGGTCGCCGCTTCCAGGACGAAGAAGTACA
GCGTGATGTTTCCATCATGCCGTTCAAAATTATTGCTGCTGATAACGGCGACGCATGGGTCGAAGTTAAA
GGCCAGAAAATGGCACCGCCGCAGATTTCTGCTGAAGTGCTGAAAAAAATGAAGAAAACCGCTGAAGATT
ACCTGGGTGAACCGGTAACTGAAGCTGTTATCACCGTACCGGCATACTTTAACGATGCTCAGCGTCAGGC
AACCAAAGACGCAGGCCGTATCGCTGGTCTGGAAGTAAAACGTATCATCAACGAACCGACCGCAGCTGCG
CTGGCTTACGGTCTGGACAAAGGCACTGGCAACCGTANNNNNNNCNNNNNNNNCNGGGGNGGGNGGTACT
TTCGATATTTCTATTATCGAAATCGACGAAAGTTGACGGCGAAAAANCNNNCNAAGTTCTGGCAACCAAC
GGTGATACNNACCTGGGGG
